Addgene plasmid #243999: pUPD3_RBS_RBS11
Purpose: GoldenBraid2.0 Ribosome binding site.
Depositing lab: Christophe Herman. Depositing organization: Baylor College of Medicine. Publication: GoldenBraid2.0 E. coli: a comprehensive and characterized toolkit for enterics. Cooke MB, Welch KT, Ramirez LD, Wen AX, Marciano DC, Herman C. Synth Biol (Oxf). 2025 Aug 14;10(1):ysaf015. doi: 10.1093/synbio/ysaf015. eCollection 2025. PubMed 40927394.
Backbone
  Vector backbone: pUPD3
  Vector type: Bacterial Expression
Growth in bacteria
  Bacterial resistance: Chloramphenicol, 25 μg/mL
  Growth temperature: 37°C
  Growth strain: DH5alpha
  Copy number: High Copy
Gene/Insert
  Gene/Insert name: RBS11
  Species: Synthetic
  Insert size (bp): 17
  Cloning method: Golden Gate
Terms and licenses: Academic/Nonprofit Terms; Industry Terms: Not Available to Industry
How to cite: pUPD3_RBS_RBS11 was a gift from Christophe Herman (Addgene plasmid # 243999 ; http://n2t.net/addgene:243999 ; RRID:Addgene_243999)
