[The description below was written by a language model from this plasmid's Addgene catalogue record and pLannotate feature annotations shown in this document.]
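Description:
pUPD3_RBS_RBS11 is a small (about 2.4 kb) GoldenBraid2.0 part-domestication plasmid that stores a single synthetic ribosome binding site, RBS11, as a reusable level-0 part. It belongs to a toolkit that adapts the GoldenBraid2.0 modular assembly system to E. coli and related enteric bacteria. The backbone is pUPD3, a universal part entry vector. It is maintained in E. coli through a high-copy ColE1/pUC-type origin and selected with chloramphenicol, resistance being provided by the cat gene under its native cat promoter. An f1 bacteriophage origin is also present, a common legacy element that permits single-stranded DNA production.

The payload is only 17 bp and was inserted by Golden Gate cloning. It is too short to have been picked up by the automated annotation, so it does not appear in the feature table. It presumably lies in the cloning region flanked by the outward-reading T7 and SP6 promoters, next to a short residual lacZα fragment that is probably left over from the backbone's screening cassette. The small tet promoter fragment is likewise a backbone remnant. Although catalogued as a bacterial expression vector, the plasmid contains no promoter-driven coding sequence of interest and is not itself an expression construct.

In the GoldenBraid scheme, parts held in entry vectors of this kind are released by type IIS restriction enzymes with defined overhangs and combined with promoter, coding sequence and terminator parts to build transcription units. RBS11 would serve as one member of a set of ribosome binding sites for setting translation initiation in such assemblies. The record does not state its relative strength or the exact overhangs that flank it.
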