Features (pLannotate 1.2.2; 8 found; start..end, strand, type, name):
     69..87      -  promoter       SP6 promoter: promoter for bacteriophage SP6 RNA polymerase
    234..822     -  rep_origin     ori: high-copy-number ColE1/pMB1/pBR322/pUC origin of replication
    937..1039    +  promoter       cat promoter: promoter of the E. coli cat gene encoding chloramphenicol acetyltransferase
   1040..1696    +  CDS            cat: CAT_ECOLX - Experimental evidence at protein level: Swiss-Prot protein existence level 1. This enzyme is an effector of chloramphenicol resistance in bacteria. From Escherichia coli. This protein is used as a marker in many commonly used cloning vectors, such as pACYC184.
   1784..1801    -  promoter       tet promoter (fragment): E. coli promoter for tetracycline efflux protein gene
   1812..2267    +  rep_origin     f1 ori (sequence partly withheld): f1 bacteriophage origin of replication; arrow indicates direction of (+) strand synthesis
   2286..2307    -  CDS            lacZα (fragment): LacZα fragment of β-galactosidase; lacZ fragment
   2310..2328    +  promoter       T7 promoter: promoter for bacteriophage T7 RNA polymerase
>Addgene plasmid #243999 | pUPD3_RBS_RBS11 | addgene full sequence | sequence record 487830 | Addgene NGS Result
GGTCTCGCAAAGAAGCGAGGAGGCAGTCAATGCGAGACCACTCATCGCCCAATCACTAGTGAATTCGTTC
TATAGTGTCACCTAAATACCATAGAGCCGTTGGTCATAGCTGTTTCCTGTCCAGGCATCATGACACGGTT
ATCCACAGAATCAGGGGATAACGCAGGAAAGAACATGTGAGCAAAAGGCCAGCAAAAGGCCAGGAACCGT
AAAAAGGCCGCGTTGCTGGCGTTTTTCCATAGGCTCCGCCCCCCTGACGAGCATCACAAAAATCGACGCT
CAAGTCAGAGGTGGCGAAACCCGACAGGACTATAAAGATACCAGGCGTTTCCCCCTGGAAGCTCCCTCGT
GCGCTCTCCTGTTCCGACCCTGCCGCTTACCGGATACCTGTCCGCCTTTCTCCCTTCGGGAAGCGTGGCG
CTTTCTCATAGCTCACGCTGTAGGTATCTCAGTTCGGTGTAGGTCGTTCGCTCCAAGCTGGGCTGTGTGC
ACGAACCCCCCGTTCAGCCCGACCGCTGCGCCTTATCCGGTAACTATCGTCTTGAGTCCAACCCGGTAAG
ACACGACTTATCGCCACTGGCAGCAGCCACTGGTAACAGGATTAGCAGAGCGAGGTATGTAGGCGGTGCT
ACAGAGTTCTTGAAGTGGTGGCCTAACTACGGCTACACTAGAAGAACAGTATTTGGTATCTGCGCTCTGC
TGAAGCCAGTTACCTTCGGAAAAAGAGTTGGTAGCTCTTGATCCGGCAAACAAACCACCGCTGGTAGCGG
TGGTTTTTTTGTTTGCAAGCAGCAGATTACGCGCAGAAAAAAAGGATCTCAAGAAGATCCTTTGATCTTT
TCTACGGGGTCTGACGCTCAGTGGAACGAAAACTCACGTTAAGGGATTTTGGTCATGAGATTATCAAAAA
GGATCTTCACCTAGATCCTTTTGTGATGATCGGCACGTAAGAGGTTCCAACTTTCACCATAATGAAATAA
GATCACTACCGGGCGTATTTTTTGAGTTATCGAGATTTTCAGGAGCTAAGGAAGCTAAAATGGAGAAAAA
AATCACTGGATATACCACCGTTGATATATCCCAATGGCATCGTAAAGAACATTTTGAGGCATTTCAGTCA
GTTGCTCAATGTACCTATAACCAGACCGTTCAGCTGGATATTACGGCCTTTTTAAAGACCGTAAAGAAAA
ATAAGCACAAGTTTTATCCGGCCTTTATTCACATTCTTGCCCGCCTGATGAATGCTCATCCGGAATTCCG
TATGGCAATGAAAGACGGTGAGCTGGTGATATGGGATAGTGTTCACCCTTGTTACACCGTTTTCCATGAG
CAAACTGAAACGTTTTCATCGCTCTGGAGTGAATACCACGACGATTTCCGGCAGTTTCTACACATATATT
CGCAAGATGTGGCGTGTTACGGTGAAAACCTGGCCTATTTCCCTAAAGGGTTTATTGAGAATATGTTTTT
CGTGTCAGCCAATCCCTGGGTGAGTTTCACCAGTTTTGATTTAAACGTGGCCAATATGGACAACTTCTTC
GCCCCCGTTTTCACCATGGGCAAATATTATACGCAAGGCGACAAGGTGCTGATGCCGCTGGCGATTCAGG
TTCATCATGCCGTTTGTGATGGCTTCCATGTCGGCAGAATGCTTAATGAATTACAACAGTACTGCGATGA
GTGGCAGGGCGGGGCGTAATTTTTTTAAGGCAGTTATTGGTGCCCTTAAACGCCTGGTTGCTACGCCTGA
ATAAGTGATAATAAGCGGATGAATGGCAGAAATTCGATGATAAGCTGTCAAACATGATGT
[125 nt withheld, positions 1811-1935]
C
[91 nt withheld, positions 1937-2027]
AGGGTGATGGTTCACGTAGTGGGCCAGCGCCCTGATAGACGGTTTTTCGCCCTTTGACGTTGGAGTCCAC
GTTCTTT
[37 nt withheld, positions 2105-2141]
ACCCTATCTCGGTCTATTCTTTTGATTTATAAGGGATTTTGCCGATTTCGGCCTATTGGTTAAAAAATGA
GCTGATTTAACAAAAATTTAACGCGAATTTTAACAAAATATTAACGCTTACAATTTTAACATTGTAGAAA
CGCATGTAAAACGACGGCCAGTGAATTGTAATACGACTCACTATAGGGTGAATTCCGCTTAGGACCTTAG
ATATTGATCTCAA
